Addgene plasmid #57493: mEos4a-CytERM-N-17
Purpose: Localization: Endoplasmic Reticulum, Excitation: 505 / 569, Emission: 516 / 581
Depositing lab: Michael Davidson & Loren Looger. Depositing organization: Florida State University, Tallahassee.
Backbone
  Vector backbone: mEos4a-N1
  Backbone size w/o insert (bp): 4750
  Vector type: Mammalian Expression
  Selectable markers: Neomycin (select with G418)
Growth in bacteria
  Bacterial resistance: Kanamycin, 50 μg/mL
  Growth temperature: 37°C
  Growth strain: DH5alpha
  Copy number: High Copy
Gene/Insert
  Gene/Insert name: CytERM (alt names: Cytochrome p450; NM_001171120.1)
  Promoter: CMV
  Tag / fusion protein: mEos4a (C terminal on backbone)
  Cloning method: Unknown
  Sequencing primers: 5′ CMV-F; 3′ SV40pA-R
Terms and licenses: Academic/Nonprofit Terms; Industry Terms
Depositor comments: Cytochrome p450 . Excitation = 505 / 569; Emission = 516 / 581
How to cite: mEos4a-CytERM-N-17 was a gift from Michael Davidson & Loren Looger (Addgene plasmid # 57493 ; http://n2t.net/addgene:57493 ; RRID:Addgene_57493)
