[The description below was written by a language model from this plasmid's Addgene catalogue record.]
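Description:
mEos4a-CytERM-N-17 is a mammalian expression plasmid built on the mEos4a-N1 backbone (about 4.75 kb without insert), an N1-style fusion vector in which a targeting sequence is cloned upstream of a fluorescent protein so that the fluorophore sits at the C terminus of the fusion. It is propagated in E. coli as a high-copy plasmid under kanamycin selection, and it carries a neomycin resistance marker that allows G418 selection of stably transfected mammalian cells. No feature table is provided, so the origin of replication and the promoters driving the resistance marker are not stated. The use of an SV40 polyA reverse sequencing primer suggests an SV40 polyadenylation signal downstream of the fusion.

The insert, CytERM, is derived from cytochrome P450 and serves as an endoplasmic reticulum targeting element. The record does not give the exact boundaries of the fragment or its species of origin. Expression is driven by the CMV promoter, giving strong constitutive transcription in most mammalian cell lines. The "N-17" in the name probably refers to the N-terminal placement of the insert and a linker length, though the record does not say so. The fusion partner mEos4a is a green-to-red photoconvertible fluorescent protein. The two recorded spectral pairs correspond to its two states, with excitation and emission at 505/516 nm before conversion and 569/581 nm after.

The stated purpose is labelling of the endoplasmic reticulum. Because the label is photoconvertible, the construct suits live-cell imaging of ER morphology, optical highlighting and tracking of selected ER regions, and single-molecule localization approaches that rely on photoconversion.
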