>Addgene plasmid #57493 | mEos4a-CytERM-N-17 | depositor partial sequence | sequence record 141680 | insert sequence
GTCTATATAAGCAGAGCTGGTTTAGTGAACCGTCAGATCCGCTAGCGCTACCGGACTCAGATCTGGTACC
CCTTGCAGCTTCCAGTTGTCAGGAAGAGAAGGCTCCCATGGATCCTGTGGTGGTGCTGGGGCTCTGTCTC
TCCTGTTTGCTTCTCCTTTCACTCTGGAAACAGAGCTATGGGGGAGGGAAGCTTCGAATTCTGCAGTCGA
CGGTACCGCGGGCCCGGGATCCACCGGTCGCCACCATGGTGAGTGCGATTAAGCCAGACATGAGGATCAA
ACTCCGTATGGAAGGCAACGTAAACGGGCACCACTTTGTGATCGACGGAGATGGTACAGGCAAGCCTTAT
GAGGGAAAACAGACCATGGATCTTGAAGTCAAAGAGGGCGGACCTCTGCCTTTTGCCTTTGATATCCTGA
CCACTGCATTCCATTACGGCAACAGGGTATTCGTTAAATATCCAGACAACATACAAGACTATTTTAAGCA
GTCGTTTCCTAAGGGGTATTCGTGGGAACGAAGCTTGACTTTCGAAGACGGGGGCATTTGCTATGCCAGA
AACGACATAACAATGGAAGGGGACACTTTCTATAATAAAGTTCGATTTTATGGTACCAACTTTCCCGCCA
ATGGTCCAGTTATGCAGAAGAAGACGCTGAAATGGGAGCCCTCCACTGAGAAAATGTATGTGCGTGATGG
AGTGCTGACGGGTGATATTCATATGGCTTTGTTGCTTGAAGGAAATGCCCATTACCGATGTGACTTCAGA
ACTACTTACAAAGCTAAGGAGAAGGGTGTCAAGTTACCAGGCTACCACTTTGTGGACCACGCCATTGAGA
TTTTAAGCCATGACAAAGATTACAACAAGGTTAAGCTGTATGAGCATGCTGTTGCTCATTCTGGATTGCC
TGACAATGCCAGACGATAAGCGGCCGCGACTCTAGATCATAATCAGCCATACCACATTTGTAGAGGTTTT
ACTTGCTTTAAAAAACCTCCCACACCTCCCCCTGAACCTGAAACATAAAATGAATGCAATTGTTGTTGTT
AACTTGTTTATTGCA
