>Addgene plasmid #57493 | mEos4a-CytERM-N-17 | addgene partial sequence | sequence record 141681 | AllEos-R 5'-GTACCATCTCCGTCGATCAC-3'
CATACGGAGTTTGATCCTCATGTCTGGCTTAATCGCACTCACCATGGTGGCGACCGGTGGATCCCGGGCC
CGCGGTACCGTCGACTGCAGAATTCGAAGCTTCCCTCCCCCATAGCTCTGTTTCCAGAGTGAAAGGAGAA
GCAAACAGGAGAGACAGAGCCCCAGCACCACCACAGGATCCATGGGAGCCTTCTCTTCCTGACAACTGGA
AGCTGCAAGGGGTACCAGATCTGAGTCCGGTAGCGCTAGCGGATCTGACGGTTCACTAAACCAGCTCTGC
TTATATAGACCTCCCACCGTACACGCCTACCGCCCATTTGCGTCAATGGGGCGGAGTTGTTACGACATTT
TGGAAAGTCCCGTTGATTTTGGTGCCAAAACAAACTCCCATTGACGTCAATGGGGTGGAGACTTGGAAAT
CCCCGTGAGTCAAACCGCTATCCACGCCCATTGATGTACTGCCAAAACCGCATCACCATGGTAATAGCGA
TGACTAATACGTAGATGTACTGCCAAGTAGGAAAGTCCCATAAGGTCATGTACTGGGCATAATGCCAGGC
GGGCCATTTACCGTCATTGACGTCAATAGGGGGCGTACTTGGCATATGATACACTTGATGTACTGCCAAG
TGGGCAGTTTACCGTAAATACTCCACCCATTGACGTCAATGGAAAGTCCCTATTGGCGTTACTATGGGAA
CATACGTCATTATTGACGTCAATGGGCGGGGGTCGTTGGGCGGTCAGCCAGGCGGGCCATTTACCGTAAG
TTATGTAACGCGGAACTCCATATATGGGCTATGAACTAATGACCCCGTAATTGATTACTATTAATAACTA
ATGCATGGCGGTAATACGGTTATCCACAGAATCAGGGGATAACGCAGGAAAGAACATGTGAGCAA
